>Addgene plasmid #149668 | pcDNA3-sACE2v2.4-IgG1 | addgene full sequence | sequence record 298411 | Addgene NGS Result
GACATTGATTATTGACTAGTTATTAATAGTAATCAATTACGGGGTCATTAGTTCATAGCCCATATATGGA
GTTCCGCGTTACATAACTTACGGTAAATGGCCCGCCTGGCTGACCGCCCAACGACCCCCGCCCATTGACG
TCAATAATGACGTATGTTCCCATAGTAACGCCAATAGGGACTTTCCATTGACGTCAATGGGTGGAGTATT
TACGGTAAACTGCCCACTTGGCAGTACATCAAGTGTATCATATGCCAAGTACGCCCCCTATTGACGTCAA
TGACGGTAAATGGCCCGCCTGGCATTATGCCCAGTACATGACCTTATGGGACTTTCCTACTTGGCAGTAC
ATCTACGTATTAGTCATCGCTATTACCATGGTGATGCGGTTTTGGCAGTACATCAATGGGCGTGGATAGC
GGTTTGACTCACGGGGATTTCCAAGTCTCCACCCCATTGACGTCAATGGGAGTTTGTTTTGGCACCAAAA
TCAACGGGACTTTCCAAAATGTCGTAACAACTCCGCCCCATTGACGCAAATGGGCGGTAGGCGTGTACGG
TGGGAGGTCTATATAAGCAGAGCTCTCTGGCTAACTAGAGAACCCACTGCTTACTGGCTTATCGAAATTA
ATACGACTCACTATAGGGAGACCCAAGCTGGCTAGCGCCACCATGTCAAGCTCTTCCTGGCTCCTTCTCA
GCCTTGTTGCTGTAACTGCTGCTCAGTCCACCATTGAGGAACAGGCCAAGTACTTTTTGGACAAGTTTAA
CCACGAAGCCGAAGACCTGTTCTATCAAAGTTCACTTGCTTCTTGGAATTATAACACCAATATTACTGAA
GAGAATGTCCAAAACATGAATAATGCTGGGGACAAATGGTCTGCCTTTTTAAAGGAACAGTCCACAACTG
CCCAAATGTATCCACTACAAGAAATTCAGAATCTCACAGTCAAGCTTCAGCTGCAGGCTCTTCAGCAAAA
TGGGTCTTCAGTGCTCTCAGAAGACAAGAGCAAACGGTTGAACACAATTCTAAATACAATGAGCACCATC
TACAGTACTGGAAAAGTTTGTAACCCAGATAATCCACAAGAATGCTTATTACTTGAACCAGGTTTGAATG
AAATAATGGCAAACAGTTTAGACTACAATGAGAGGCTCTGGGCTTGGGAAAGCTGGAGATCTGAGGTCGG
CAAGCAGCTGAGGCCATTATATGAAGAGTATGTGGTCTTGAAAAATGAGATGGCAAGAGCAAATCATTAT
GAGGACTATGGGGATTATTGGAGAGGAGACTATGAAGTAAATGGGGTAGATGGCTATGACTACAGCCGCG
GCCAGTTGATTGAAGATGTGGAACATACCTTTGAAGAGATTAAACCATTATATGAACATCTTCATGCCTA
TGTGAGGGCAAAGTTGATGAATGCCTATCCTTCCTATATCAGTCCAATTGGATGCCTCCCTGCTCATTTG
CTTGGTGATATGTGGGGTAGATTTTGGACAAATCTGTACTCTTTGACAGTTCCCTTTGGACAGAAACCAA
ACATAGATGTTACTGATGCAATGGTGGACCAGGCCTGGGATGCACAGAGAATATTCAAGGAGGCCGAGAA
GTTCTTTGTATCTGTTGGTCTTCCTAATATGACTCAAGGATTCTGGGAATATTCCATGCTAACGGACCCA
GGAAATGTTCAGAAAGCAGTCTGCCATCCCACAGCTTGGGACCTGGGGAAGGGCGACTTCAGGATTCTTA
TGTGCACAAAGGTGACAATGGACGACTTCCTGACAGCTCATCATGAGATGGGGCATATCCAGTATGATAT
GGCATATGCTGCACAACCTTTTCTGCTAAGAAATGGAGCTAATGAAGGATTCCATGAAGCTGTTGGGGAA
ATCATGTCACTTTCTGCAGCCACACCTAAGCATTTAAAATCCATTGGTCTTCTGTCACCCGATTTTCAAG
AAGACAATGAAACAGAAATAAACTTCCTGCTCAAACAAGCACTCACGATTGTTGGGACTCTGCCATTTAC
TTACATGTTAGAGAAGTGGAGGTGGATGGTCTTTAAAGGGGAAATTCCCAAAGACCAGTGGATGAAAAAG
TGGTGGGAGATGAAGCGAGAGATAGTTGGGGTGGTGGAACCTGTGCCCCATGATGAAACATACTGTGACC
CCGCATCTCTGTTCCATGTTTCTAATGATTACTCATTCATTCGATATTACACAAGGACCCTTTACCAATT
CCAGTTTCAAGAAGCACTTTGTCAAGCAGCTAAACATGAAGGCCCTCTGCACAAATGTGACATCTCAAAC
TCTACAGAAGCTGGACAGAAACTGTTCAATATGCTGAGGCTTGGAAAATCAGAACCCTGGACCCTAGCAT
TGGAAAATGTTGTAGGAGCAAAGAACATGAATGTAAGGCCACTGCTCAACTACTTTGAGCCCTTATTTAC
CTGGCTGAAAGACCAGAACAAGAATTCTTTTGTGGGATGGAGTACCGACTGGAGTCCATATGCAGACGGA
TCCGACAAAACTCACACATGCCCACCGTGCCCAGCACCTGAACTCCTGGGGGGACCGTCAGTCTTCCTCT
TCCCCCCAAAACCCAAGGACACCCTCATGATCTCCCGGACCCCTGAGGTCACATGCGTGGTGGTGGACGT
GAGCCACGAAGACCCTGAGGTCAAGTTCAACTGGTACGTGGACGGCGTGGAGGTGCATAATGCCAAGACA
AAGCCGCGGGAGGAGCAGTACAACAGCACGTACCGTGTGGTCAGCGTCCTCACCGTCCTGCACCAGGACT
GGCTGAATGGCAAGGAGTACAAGTGCAAGGTCTCCAACAAAGCCCTCCCAGCCCCCATCGAGAAAACCAT
CTCCAAAGCCAAAGGGCAGCCCCGAGAACCACAGGTGTACACCCTGCCCCCATCCCGGGAGGAGATGACC
AAGAACCAGGTCAGCCTGACCTGCCTGGTCAAAGGCTTCTATCCCAGCGACATCGCCGTGGAGTGGGAGA
GCAATGGGCAGCCGGAGAACAACTACAAGACCACGCCTCCCGTGCTGGACTCCGACGGCTCCTTCTTCCT
CTACAGCAAGCTCACCGTGGACAAGAGCAGGTGGCAGCAGGGGAACGTCTTCTCATGCTCCGTGATGCAC
GAGGCTCTGCACAACCACTACACGCAGAAGAGCCTCTCCCTGTCTCCGGGTAAATGATAACTCGAGTCTA
GAGGGCCCGTTTAAACCCGCTGATCAGCCTCGACTGTGCCTTCTAGTTGCCAGCCATCTGTTGTTTGCCC
CTCCCCCGTGCCTTCCTTGACCCTGGAAGGTGCCACTCCCACTGTCCTTTCCTAATAAAATGAGGAAATT
GCATCGCATTGTCTGAGTAGGTGTCATTCTATTCTGGGGGGTGGGGTGGGGCAGGACAGCAAGGGGGAGG
ATTGGGAAGACAATAGCAGGCATGCTGGGGATGCGGTGGGCTCTATGGCTTCTGAGGCGGAAAGAACCAG
CTGGGGCTCTAGGGGGTATCCCC
[124 nt withheld, positions 3524-3647]
C
[91 nt withheld, positions 3649-3739]
A
[49 nt withheld, positions 3741-3789]
CCTTTGACGTTGGAGTCCACGTTCTTT
[37 nt withheld, positions 3817-3853]
ACCCTATCTCGGTCTATTCTTTTGATTTATAAGGGATTTTGCCGATTTCGGCCTATTGGTTAAAAAATGA
GCTGATTTAACAAAAATTTAACGCGAATTAATTCTGTGGAATGTGTGTCAGTTAGGGTGTGGAAAGTCCC
CAGGCTCCCCAGCAGGCAGAAGTATGCAAAGCATGCATCTCAATTAGTCAGCAACCAGGTGTGGAAAGTC
CCCAGGCTCCCCAGCAGGCAGAAGTATGCAAAGCATGCATCTCAATTAGTCAGCAACCATAGTCCCGCCC
CTAACTCCGCCCATCCCGCCCCTAACTCCGCCCAGTTCCGCCCATTCTCCGCCCCATGGCTGACTAATTT
TTTTTATTTATGCAGAGGCCGAGGCCGCCTCTGCCTCTGAGCTATTCCAGAAGTAGTGAGGAGGCTTTTT
TGGAGGCCTAGGCTTTTGCAAAAAGCTCCCGGGAGCTTGTATATCCATTTTCGGATCTGATCAAGAGACA
GGATGAGGATCGTTTCGCATGATTGAACAAGATGGATTGCACGCAGGTTCTCCGGCCGCTTGGGTGGAGA
GGCTATTCGGCTATGACTGGGCACAACAGACAATCGGCTGCTCTGATGCCGCCGTGTTCCGGCTGTCAGC
GCAGGGGCGCCCGGTTCTTTTTGTCAAGACCGACCTGTCCGGTGCCCTGAATGAACTGCAGGACGAGGCA
GCGCGGCTATCGTGGCTGGCCACGACGGGCGTTCCTTGCGCAGCTGTGCTCGACGTTGTCACTGAAGCGG
GAAGGGACTGGCTGCTATTGGGCGAAGTGCCGGGGCAGGATCTCCTGTCATCTCACCTTGCTCCTGCCGA
GAAAGTATCCATCATGGCTGATGCAATGCGGCGGCTGCATACGCTTGATCCGGCTACCTGCCCATTCGAC
CACCAAGCGAAACATCGCATCGAGCGAGCACGTACTCGGATGGAAGCCGGTCTTGTCGATCAGGATGATC
TGGACGAAGAGCATCAGGGGCTCGCGCCAGCCGAACTGTTCGCCAGGCTCAAGGCGCGCATGCCCGACGG
CGAGGATCTCGTCGTGACCCATGGCGATGCCTGCTTGCCGAATATCATGGTGGAAAATGGCCGCTTTTCT
GGATTCATCGACTGTGGCCGGCTGGGTGTGGCGGACCGCTATCAGGACATAGCGTTGGCTACCCGTGATA
TTGCTGAAGAGCTTGGCGGCGAATGGGCTGACCGCTTCCTCGTGCTTTACGGTATCGCCGCTCCCGATTC
GCAGCGCATCGCCTTCTATCGCCTTCTTGACGAGTTCTTCTGAGCGGGACTCTGGGGTTCGAAATGACCG
ACCAAGCGACGCCCAACCTGCCATCACGAGATTTCGATTCCACCGCCGCCTTCTATGAAAGGTTGGGCTT
CGGAATCGTTTTCCGGGACGCCGGCTGGATGATCCTCCAGCGCGGGGATCTCATGCTGGAGTTCTTCGCC
CACCCCAACTTGTTTATTGCAGCTTATAATGGTTACAAATAAAGCAATAGCATCACAAATTTCACAAATA
AAGCATTTTTTTCACTGCATTCTAGTTGTGGTTTGTCCAAACTCATCAATGTATCTTATCATGTCTGTAT
ACCGTCGACCTCTAGCTAGAGCTTGGCGTAATCATGGTCATAGCTGTTTCCTGTGTGAAATTGTTATCCG
CTCACAATTCCACACAACATACGAGCCGGAAGCATAAAGTGTAAAGCCTGGGGTGCCTAATGAGTGAGCT
AACTCACATTAATTGCGTTGCGCTCACTGCCCGCTTTCCAGTCGGGAAACCTGTCGTGCCAGCTGCATTA
ATGAATCGGCCAACGCGCGGGGAGAGGCGGTTTGCGTATTGGGCGCTCTTCCGCTTCCTCGCTCACTGAC
TCGCTGCGCTCGGTCGTTCGGCTGCGGCGAGCGGTATCAGCTCACTCAAAGGCGGTAATACGGTTATCCA
CAGAATCAGGGGATAACGCAGGAAAGAACATGTGAGCAAAAGGCCAGCAAAAGGCCAGGAACCGTAAAAA
GGCCGCGTTGCTGGCGTTTTTCCATAGGCTCCGCCCCCCTGACGAGCATCACAAAAATCGACGCTCAAGT
CAGAGGTGGCGAAACCCGACAGGACTATAAAGATACCAGGCGTTTCCCCCTGGAAGCTCCCTCGTGCGCT
CTCCTGTTCCGACCCTGCCGCTTACCGGATACCTGTCCGCCTTTCTCCCTTCGGGAAGCGTGGCGCTTTC
TCATAGCTCACGCTGTAGGTATCTCAGTTCGGTGTAGGTCGTTCGCTCCAAGCTGGGCTGTGTGCACGAA
CCCCCCGTTCAGCCCGACCGCTGCGCCTTATCCGGTAACTATCGTCTTGAGTCCAACCCGGTAAGACACG
ACTTATCGCCACTGGCAGCAGCCACTGGTAACAGGATTAGCAGAGCGAGGTATGTAGGCGGTGCTACAGA
GTTCTTGAAGTGGTGGCCTAACTACGGCTACACTAGAAGAACAGTATTTGGTATCTGCGCTCTGCTGAAG
CCAGTTACCTTCGGAAAAAGAGTTGGTAGCTCTTGATCCGGCAAACAAACCACCGCTGGTAGCGGTGGTT
TTTTTGTTTGCAAGCAGCAGATTACGCGCAGAAAAAAAGGATCTCAAGAAGATCCTTTGATCTTTTCTAC
GGGGTCTGACGCTCAGTGGAACGAAAACTCACGTTAAGGGATTTTGGTCATGAGATTATCAAAAAGGATC
TTCACCTAGATCCTTTTAAATTAAAAATGAAGTTTTAAATCAATCTAAAGTATATATGAGTAAACTTGGT
CTGACAGTTACCAATGCTTAATCAGTGAGGCACCTATCTCAGCGATCTGTCTATTTCGTTCATCCATAGT
TGCCTGACTCCCCGTCGTGTAGATAACTACGATACGGGAGGGCTTACCATCTGGCCCCAGTGCTGCAATG
ATACCGCGAGACCCACGCTCACCGGCTCCAGATTTATCAGCAATAAACCAGCCAGCCGGAAGGGCCGAGC
GCAGAAGTGGTCCTGCAACTTTATCCGCCTCCATCCAGTCTATTAATTGTTGCCGGGAAGCTAGAGTAAG
TAGTTCGCCAGTTAATAGTTTGCGCAACGTTGTTGCCATTGCTACAGGCATCGTGGTGTCACGCTCGTCG
TTTGGTATGGCTTCATTCAGCTCCGGTTCCCAACGATCAAGGCGAGTTACATGATCCCCCATGTTGTGCA
AAAAAGCGGTTAGCTCCTTCGGTCCTCCGATCGTTGTCAGAAGTAAGTTGGCCGCAGTGTTATCACTCAT
GGTTATGGCAGCACTGCATAATTCTCTTACTGTCATGCCATCCGTAAGATGCTTTTCTGTGACTGGTGAG
TACTCAACCAAGTCATTCTGAGAATAGTGTATGCGGCGACCGAGTTGCTCTTGCCCGGCGTCAATACGGG
ATAATACCGCGCCACATAGCAGAACTTTAAAAGTGCTCATCATTGGAAAACGTTCTTCGGGGCGAAAACT
CTCAAGGATCTTACCGCTGTTGAGATCCAGTTCGATGTAACCCACTCGTGCACCCAACTGATCTTCAGCA
TCTTTTACTTTCACCAGCGTTTCTGGGTGAGCAAAAACAGGAAGGCAAAATGCCGCAAAAAAGGGAATAA
GGGCGACACGGAAATGTTGAATACTCATACTCTTCCTTTTTCAATATTATTGAAGCATTTATCAGGGTTA
TTGTCTCATGAGCGGATACATATTTGAATGTATTTAGAAAAATAAACAAATAGGGGTTCCGCGCACATTT
CCCCGAAAAGTGCCACCTGACGTCGACGGATCGGGAGATCTCCCGATCCCCTATGGTGCACTCTCAGTAC
AATCTGCTCTGATGCCGCATAGTTAAGCCAGTATCTGCTCCCTGCTTGTGTGTTGGAGGTCGCTGAGTAG
TGCGCGAGCAAAATTTAAGCTACAACAAGGCAAGGCTTGACCGACAATTGCATGAAGAATCTGCTTAGGG
TTAGGCGTTTTGCGCTGCTTCGCGATGTACGGGCCAGATATACGCGTT
Features (pLannotate 1.2.2; 21 found; start..end, strand, type, name):
      1..380     +  enhancer       CMV enhancer: human cytomegalovirus immediate early enhancer
    381..584     +  promoter       CMV promoter: human cytomegalovirus (CMV) immediate early promoter
    580..613     +  LTR            5' LTR (truncated) (fragment): truncated 5' long terminal repeat (LTR) from HIV-1
    629..647     +  promoter       T7 promoter: promoter for bacteriophage T7 RNA polymerase
    673..2529    +  CDS            ACE2 (fragment): ACE2_HUMAN - Experimental evidence at protein level: Swiss-Prot protein existence level 1. [Isoform 2]: (Microbial infection) Non-functional as a receptor for human coronavirus SARS-CoV-2. From Homo sapiens (Human).
   2524..3204    +  CDS            IGHG1 (fragment): IGHG1_HUMAN - Experimental evidence at protein level: Swiss-Prot protein existence level 1. Constant region of immunoglobulin heavy chains. Immunoglobulins, also known as antibodies, are membrane-bound or secreted glycoproteins produced by B lymphocytes. In the recognition phase of humoral immunity, the membrane-bound immunoglobulins serve as receptors which, upon binding of a specific antigen, trigger the clonal expansion and differentiation of B lymphocytes into immunoglobulins- secreting plasma cells. Secreted immunoglobulins mediate the effector phase of humoral immunity, which results in
   3254..3478    +  polyA_signal   bGH poly(A) signal: bovine growth hormone polyadenylation signal
   3482..3503    +  promoter       SV40 promoter (fragment): SV40 enhancer and early promoter
   3524..3952    +  rep_origin     f1 ori (sequence partly withheld): f1 bacteriophage origin of replication; arrow indicates direction of (+) strand synthesis
   3966..4295    +  promoter       SV40 promoter: SV40 enhancer and early promoter
   4362..5153    +  CDS            neo: KKA2_KLEPN - Also known as kan, nptII. Experimental evidence at protein level: Swiss-Prot protein existence level 1. Resistance to kanamycin, neomycin, paromomycin, ribostamycin, butirosin and gentamicin B. From Klebsiella pneumoniae.
   5177..5335    +  CDS            ble (fragment): BLE_KLEPN - Experimental evidence at protein level: Swiss-Prot protein existence level 1. Binding protein with a strong affinity to the bleomycin family of antibiotics. Binds to CL990; an antimitotic-antibiotic compound. From Klebsiella pneumoniae.
   5330..5451    +  polyA_signal   SV40 poly(A) signal: SV40 polyadenylation signal
   5524..5540    -  protein_bind   lac operator: The lac repressor binds to the lac operator to inhibit transcription in E. coli. This inhibition can be relieved by adding lactose or isopropyl-β-D-thiogalactopyranoside (IPTG). lac repressor encoded by lacI
   5548..5578    -  promoter       lac promoter: promoter for the E. coli lac operon
   5593..5614    -  protein_bind   CAP binding site: CAP binding activates transcription in the presence of cAMP. E. coli catabolite activator protein
   5627..5719    -  CDS            lacI (fragment): lac repressor; lacI; The lac repressor binds to the lac operator to inhibit transcription in E. coli. This inhibition can be relieved by adding lactose or isopropyl-β-D-thiogalactopyranoside (IPTG).
   5902..6490    -  rep_origin     ori: high-copy-number ColE1/pMB1/pBR322/pUC origin of replication
   6661..7521    -  CDS            AmpR: β-lactamase; bla; confers resistance to ampicillin, carbenicillin, and related antibiotics
   7522..7626    -  promoter       AmpR promoter: bla
   7685..7737    -  misc_feature   bom (fragment): basis of mobility region from pBR322
