[The description below was written by a language model from this plasmid's Addgene catalogue record and pLannotate feature annotations shown in this document.]
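Description:
pcDNA3-sACE2v2.4-IgG1 is a 7.9 kb mammalian expression plasmid built on the Invitrogen pcDNA3.1(+) backbone. In E. coli it is maintained at high copy through a ColE1/pUC-type origin and selected with ampicillin via the β-lactamase gene. An f1 origin is also present for single-stranded DNA production. For mammalian cells, an SV40 enhancer/early promoter drives the neomycin phosphotransferase gene, terminated by an SV40 polyadenylation signal, so that stable transfectants can be selected with G418. The annotation also picks up short fragments typical of this backbone (ble, lacI, lac promoter/operator, bom, and a brief match to an HIV-1 LTR just after the CMV promoter). These appear to be vector remnants or sequence-similarity hits rather than functional parts of the design.

The payload, cloned between NheI and XhoI, is transcribed from the human CMV immediate-early enhancer/promoter and terminated by the bovine growth hormone polyadenylation signal. A T7 promoter sits just upstream of the coding region. The open reading frame encodes the soluble extracellular protease domain of human ACE2 (residues M1 to D615), which begins at the native start methionine and lacks the membrane anchor. It is fused at its C terminus to the Fc region of human IgG1. The ACE2 portion carries three substitutions, T27Y, L79T and N330Y, which define the "v2.4" high-affinity variant engineered for stronger binding to the SARS-CoV-2 spike protein. The plasmid is intended for producing this soluble ACE2-Fc fusion in transfected mammalian cells, in the context of work optimising ACE2 binding to spike.
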