Addgene plasmid #149668: pcDNA3-sACE2v2.4-IgG1
Purpose: Mammalian expression plasmid for soluble ACE2-Fc fusion (IgG1) high affinity 2.4
Depositing lab: Erik Procko. Depositing organization: University of Illinois at Urbana-Champaign. Publication: Engineering human ACE2 to optimize binding to the spike protein of SARS coronavirus 2. Chan KK, Dorosky D, Sharma P, Abbasi SA, Dye JM, Kranz DM, Herbert AS, Procko E. Science. 2020 Sep 4;369(6508):1261-1265. doi: 10.1126/science.abc0870. Epub 2020 Aug 4. PubMed 32753553.
Backbone
  Vector backbone: pcDNA3.1(+)
  Backbone manufacturer: Invitrogen
  Backbone size w/o insert (bp): 5332
  Total vector size (bp): 7891
  Vector type: Mammalian Expression
  Selectable markers: Neomycin (select with G418)
Growth in bacteria
  Bacterial resistance: Ampicillin, 100 μg/mL
  Growth temperature: 37°C
  Growth strain: DH5alpha
  Copy number: High Copy
Gene/Insert
  Gene/Insert name: Angiotensin-converting enzyme 2 (alt names: ACE2; peptidyl-dipeptidase A)
  Species: H. sapiens (human)
  Insert size (bp): 2556
  Mutation: Extracellular, soluble protease domain (a.a. M1-D615) with mutations T27Y, L79T, N330Y
  GenBank ID: NM_021804.1
  Entrez Gene: ACE2 (a.k.a. ACEH)
  Promoter: CMV
  Tag / fusion protein: Fc region of human IgG1 (C terminal on insert)
  Cloning method: Restriction Enzyme; 5′ cloning site NheI (not destroyed); 3′ cloning site XhoI (not destroyed)
  Sequencing primers: 5′ CMV-fwd; 3′ BGH-rev
Terms and licenses: Academic/Nonprofit Terms; Industry Terms: Not Available to Industry
Depositor comments: Please visit https://www.biorxiv.org/content/10.1101/2020.03.16.994236v1 for BioRxiv preprint.
How to cite: pcDNA3-sACE2v2.4-IgG1 was a gift from Erik Procko (Addgene plasmid # 149668 ; http://n2t.net/addgene:149668 ; RRID:Addgene_149668)
